Addgene plasmid #149043: pGBW-m4046300
Purpose: Yeast Expression plasmid for SARS-CoV-2 nsp4
Depositing lab: Ginkgo Bioworks & Benjie Chen. Depositing organization: Ginkgo Bioworks.
Backbone
  Vector backbone: AmpR; 2u URA3
  Backbone size w/o insert (bp): 4078
  Vector type: Yeast Expression
  Selectable markers: URA3
Growth in bacteria
  Bacterial resistance: Ampicillin, 100 μg/mL
  Growth temperature: 37°C
  Growth strain: DH5alpha
  Copy number: High Copy
Gene/Insert
  Gene/Insert name: SARS-CoV-2 nsp4
  Species: Severe acute respiratory syndrome coronavirus 2
  Insert size (bp): 1493
  Mutation: wt
  Entrez Gene: ORF1ab (a.k.a. GU280_gp01)
  Promoter: pTEF1
  Tag / fusion protein: Cleavable thrombin;3xFLAG (C terminal on backbone)
  Cloning method: Unknown
Resource information
  A portion of this plasmid was derived from a plasmid made by: GinkgoBioworks
Depositor comments: NCBI Reference Sequence: YP_009725300.1. Created by gene synthesis with Not1 site. NGS used for QC was performed by Ginkgo and may not fully cover the entire plasmid.
How to cite: pGBW-m4046300 was a gift from Ginkgo Bioworks & Benjie Chen (Addgene plasmid # 149043 ; http://n2t.net/addgene:149043 ; RRID:Addgene_149043)
