[The description below was written by a language model from this plasmid's Addgene catalogue record and pLannotate feature annotations shown in this document.]
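Description:
pGBW-m4046300 is an episomal yeast expression plasmid for producing the SARS-CoV-2 non-structural protein 4 (nsp4), built as an E. coli/Saccharomyces cerevisiae shuttle vector. In bacteria it replicates from a high-copy ColE1/pUC-type origin and is selected with ampicillin through a β-lactamase gene that the annotation places downstream of a cat promoter. A short rop-like segment is annotated next to AmpR, although the catalogue lists the plasmid as high copy. Short phage T3 and T7 early terminators and a tonB terminator flank the bacterial modules, presumably insulating them from read-through transcription. In yeast, the 2μ origin supports multicopy maintenance. The URA3 marker allows selection in ura3 strains on medium lacking uracil and can be counterselected with 5-FOA.

The expression cassette uses the strong constitutive S. cerevisiae TEF1 promoter to drive a wild-type nsp4 coding sequence of about 1.5 kb, made by gene synthesis, and ends in the CYC1 terminator. The automated annotation matches this open reading frame only as a fragment of the SARS-CoV-2 replicase polyprotein 1a. The nsp10 function text attached to that hit is generic polyprotein text and does not describe the insert, which the catalogue identifies as nsp4. The backbone supplies a C-terminal thrombin-cleavable 3xFLAG tag, though the feature table detects only a short fragment of the FLAG sequence. The tag allows immunodetection or affinity purification and can then be removed.

The annotated sequence record is 6,301 nt, somewhat larger than the sum of the listed backbone and insert sizes, and the depositor notes that the sequencing used for quality control may not cover the whole plasmid. The record gives no application beyond yeast expression of nsp4.
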