Features (pLannotate 1.2.2; 14 found; start..end, strand, type, name):
     10..417     +  promoter       TEF1 promoter: S. cerevisiae TEF1; promoter for EF-1α
    434..1927    +  CDS            R1A_SARS2 (fragment): Experimental evidence at protein level: Swiss-Prot protein existence level 1. [Non-structural protein 10]: Plays a pivotal role in viral transcription by stimulating both nsp14 3'-5' exoribonuclease and nsp16 2'-O-methyltransferase activities. Therefore plays an essential role in viral mRNAs cap methylation. From Severe acute respiratory syndrome coronavirus 2 (2019-nCoV) (SARS-CoV-2).
   1945..1962    +  CDS            3xFLAG (fragment): three tandem FLAG® epitope tags, followed by an enterokinase cleavage site
   2040..2212    +  terminator     CYC1 terminator (fragment): S. cerevisiae CYC1; transcription terminator for CYC1
   2248..2424    +  promoter       URA3 promoter (fragment): S. cerevisiae URA3
   2425..3228    +  CDS            URA3: orotidine-5'-phosphate decarboxylase, required for uracil biosynthesis; S. cerevisiae URA3; yeast auxotrophic marker, counterselectable with 5-fluoroorotic acid (5-FOA)
   3311..4293    -  rep_origin     2μ ori: yeast 2μ plasmid origin of replication
   4371..4400    +  terminator     T3Te terminator: phage T3 early transcription terminator
   4422..5009    +  rep_origin     ori: high-copy-number ColE1/pMB1/pBR322/pUC origin of replication
   5021..5048    -  terminator     T7Te terminator: phage T7 early transcription terminator
   5072..5263    -  CDS            rop: Rop protein, which maintains plasmids at low copy number; rop
   5264..6124    -  CDS            AmpR: β-lactamase; bla; confers resistance to ampicillin, carbenicillin, and related antibiotics
   6125..6227    -  promoter       cat promoter: promoter of the E. coli cat gene encoding chloramphenicol acetyltransferase
   6228..6259    -  terminator     tonB terminator: bidirectional E. coli tonB-P14 transcription terminator
>Addgene plasmid #149043 | pGBW-m4046300 | depositor full sequence | sequence record 291496 | Full Sequence
GCGGCCGCCCCACACACCATAGCTTCAAAATGTTTCTACTCCTTTTTTACTCTTCCAGATTTTCTCGGAC
TCCGCGCATCGCCGTACCACTTCAAAACACCCAAGCACAGCATACTAAATTTCCCCTCTTTCTTCCTCTA
GGGTGTCGTTAATTACCCGTACTAAAGGTTTGGAAAAGAAAAAAGAGACCGCCTCGTTTCTTTTTCTTCG
TCGAAAAAGGCAATAAAAATTTTTATCACGTTTCTTTTTCTTGAAAATTTTTTTTTTTGATTTTTTTCTC
TTTCGATGACCTCCCATTGATATTTAAGTTAATAAACGGTCTTCAATTTCTCAAGTTTCAGTTTCATTTT
TCTTGTTCTATTACAACTTTTTTTACTTCTTGCTCATTAGAAAGAAAGCATAGCAATCTAATCTAAGTTT
TAATTACAAAATGATTGTTAATAATTGGTTGAAGCAGTTAATTAAAGTTACACTTGTGTTCCTTTTTGTT
GCTGCTATTTTCTATTTAATAACACCTGTTCATGTCATGTCTAAACATACTGACTTTTCAAGTGAAATCA
TAGGATACAAGGCTATTGATGGTGGTGTCACTCGTGACATAGCATCTACAGATACTTGTTTTGCTAACAA
ACATGCTGATTTTGACACATGGTTTAGCCAGCGTGGTGGTAGTTATACTAATGACAAAGCTTGCCCATTG
ATTGCTGCAGTCATAACAAGAGAAGTGGGTTTTGTCGTGCCTGGTTTGCCTGGCACGATATTACGCACAA
CTAATGGTGACTTTTTGCATTTCTTACCTAGAGTTTTTAGTGCAGTTGGTAACATCTGTTACACACCATC
AAAACTTATAGAGTACACTGACTTTGCAACATCAGCTTGTGTTTTGGCTGCTGAATGTACAATTTTTAAA
GATGCTTCTGGTAAGCCAGTACCATATTGTTATGATACCAATGTACTAGAAGGTTCTGTTGCTTATGAAA
GTTTACGCCCTGACACACGTTATGTGCTCATGGATGGCTCTATTATTCAATTTCCTAACACCTACCTTGA
AGGTTCTGTTAGAGTGGTAACAACTTTTGATTCTGAGTACTGTAGGCACGGCACTTGTGAAAGATCAGAA
GCTGGTGTTTGTGTATCTACTAGTGGTAGATGGGTACTTAACAATGATTATTACAGATCTTTACCAGGAG
TTTTCTGTGGTGTAGATGCTGTAAATTTACTTACTAATATGTTTACACCACTAATTCAACCTATTGGTGC
TTTGGACATATCAGCATCTATAGTAGCTGGTGGTATTGTAGCTATCGTAGTAACATGCCTTGCCTACTAT
TTTATGAGGTTTAGAAGAGCTTTTGGTGAATACAGTCATGTAGTTGCCTTTAATACTTTACTATTCCTTA
TGTCATTCACTGTACTCTGTTTAACACCAGTTTACTCATTCTTACCTGGTGTTTATTCTGTTATTTACTT
GTACTTGACATTTTATCTTACTAATGATGTTTCTTTTTTAGCACATATTCAGTGGATGGTTATGTTCACA
CCTTTAGTACCTTTCTGGATAACAATTGCTTATATCATTTGTATTTCCACAAAGCATTTCTATTGGTTCT
TTAGTAATTACCTAAAGAGACGTGTAGTCTTTAATGGTGTTTCCTTTAGTACTTTTGAAGAAGCTGCGCT
GTGCACCTTTTTGTTAAATAAAGAAATGTATCTAAAGTTGCGTAGTGATGTGCTATTACCTCTTACGCAA
TATAATAGATACTTAGCTCTTTATAATAAGTACAAGTATTTTAGTGGAGCAATGGATACAACTAGCTACA
GAGAAGCTGCTTGTTGTCATCTCGCAAAGGCTCTCAATGACTTCAGTAACTCAGGTTCTGATGTTCTTTA
CCAACCACCACAAACCTCTATCACCTCAGCTGTTTTGCTCGTGCCGAGAGGTTCTGATTATAAAGATCAT
GATGGTGATTATAAAGATCATGATATTGATTATAAAGATGATGATGATAAATAAACAGGCCCCTTTTCCT
TTGTCGATATCATGTAATTAGTTATGTCACGCTTACATTCACGCCCTCCTCCCACATCCGCTCTAACCGA
AAAGGAAGGAGTTAGACAACCTGAAGTCTAGGTCCCTATTTATTTTTTTTAATAGTTATGTTAGTATTAA
GAACGTTATTTATATTTCAAATTTTTCTTTTTTTTCTGTACAAAGCGGCCGCCGAACCACTAGTGCACTG
CAGTACACGGTTTCCTTGAAATTTTTTTGATTCGGTAATCTCCGAACAGAAGGAAGAACGAAGGAAGGAG
CACAGACTTAGATTGGTATATATACGCATATGTAGTGTTGAAGAAACATGAAATTGCCCAGTATTCTTAA
CCCAACTGCACAGAACAAAAACGTGCAGGAAACGAAGATAAATCATGTCGAAAGCTACATATAAGGAACG
TGCTGCTACTCATCCTAGTCCTGTTGCTGCCAAGCTATTTAATATCATGCACGAAAAGCAAACAAACTTG
TGTGCTTCATTGGATGTTCGTACCACCAAGGAATTACTGGAGTTAGTTGAAGCATTAGGTCCCAAAATTT
GTTTACTAAAAACACATGTGGATATCTTGACTGATTTTTCCATGGAGGGCACAGTTAAGCCGCTAAAGGC
ATTATCCGCCAAGTACAATTTTTTACTCTTCGAGGACAGAAAATTTGCTGACATTGGTAATACAGTCAAA
TTGCAGTACTCTGCGGGTGTATACAGAATAGCAGAATGGGCAGACATTACGAATGCACACGGTGTGGTGG
GCCCAGGTATTGTTAGCGGTTTGAAGCAGGCGGCAGAAGAAGTAACAAAGGAACCTAGAGGCCTTTTGAT
GTTAGCAGAATTGTCATGCAAGGGCTCCCTATCTACTGGAGAATATACTAAGGGTACTGTTGACATTGCG
AAGAGCGACAAAGATTTTGTTATCGGCTTTATTGCTCAAAGAGACATGGGTGGAAGAGATGAAGGTTACG
ATTGGTTGATTATGACACCCGGTGTGGGTTTAGATGACAAGGGAGATGCATTGGGTCAACAGTATAGAAC
CGTGGATGATGTGGTTTCTACAGGATCTGACATTATTATTGTTGGAAGAGGACTATTTGCAAAGGGAAGG
GATGCTAAGGTAGAGGGTGAACGTTACAGAAAAGCAGGCTGGGAAGCATATTTGAGAAGATGCGGCCAGC
AAAACTAAAAAACTGTATTATAAGTAAATGCATGTATACTAAACTCACAAATTAGAGCTTCAATTTAATT
ATATCAGTTATTACCCGAGTAACGAAGCATCTGTGCTTCATTTTGTAGAACAAAAATGCAACGCGAGAGC
GCTAATTTTTCAAACAAAGAATCTGAGCTGCATTTTTACAGAACAGAAATGCAACGCGAAAGCGCTATTT
TACCAACGAAGAATCTGTGCTTCATTTTTGTAAAACAAAAATGCAACGCGAGAGCGCTAATTTTTCAAAC
AAAGAATCTGAGCTGCATTTTTACAGAACAGAAATGCAACGCGAGAGCGCTATTTTACCAACAAAGAATC
TATACTTCTTTTTTGTTCTACAAAAATGCATCCCGAGAGCGCTATTTTTCTAACAAAGCATCTTAGATTA
CTTTTTTTCTCCTTTGTGCGCTCTATAATGCAGTCTCTTGATAACTTTTTGCACTGTAGGTCCGTTAAGG
TTAGAAGAAGGCTACTTTGGTGTCTATTTTCTCTTCCATAAAAAAAGCCTGACTCCACTTCCCGCGTTTA
CTGATTACTAGCGAAGCTGCGGGTGCATTTTTTCAAGATAAAGGCATCCCCGATTATATTCTATACCGAT
GTGGATTGCGCATACTTTGTGAACAGAAAGTGATAGCGTTGATGATTCTTCATTGGTCAGAAAATTATGA
ACGGTTTCTTCTATTTTGTCTCTATATACTACGTATAGGAAATGTTTACATTTTCGTATTGTTTTCGATT
CACTCTATGAATAGTTCTTACTACAATTTTTTTGTCTAAAGAGTAATACTAGAGATAAACATAAAAAATG
TAGAGGTCGAGTTTAGATGCAAGTTCAAGGAGCGAAAGGTGGATGGGTAGGTTATATAGGGATATAGCAC
AGAGATATATAGCAAAGAGATACTTTTGAGCAATGTTTGTGGAAGCGGTATTCGCAATATTTTAGTAGCT
CGTTACAGTCCGGTGCGTTTTTGGTTTTTTGAAAGTGCGTCATCAGAGCGCTTTTGGTTTTCAAAAGCGC
TCTGAAGTTCCTATACTTTCTAGCTAGAGAATAGGAACTTCCCGAGCGGCCGCGTGTTACAAGCTTGACT
CCAGCGTAACTGGACTGCAATCAACTCACTGGCTCACCTTCACGGGTGGGCCTTTCTTCGGTAGAAAATC
AAAGGATCTTCTTGAGATCCTTTTTTTCTGCGCGTAATCTGCTGCTTGCAAACAAAAAAACCACCGCTAC
CAGCGGTGGTTTGTTTGCCGGATCAAGAGCTACCAACTCTTTTTCCGAGGTAACTGGCTTCAGCAGAGCG
CAGATACCAAATACTGTTCTTCTAGTGTAGCCGTAGTTAGGCCACCACTTCAAGAACTCTGTAGCACCGC
CTACATACCTCGCTCTGCTAATCCTGTTACCAGTGGCTGCTGCCAGTGGCGATAAGTCGTGTCTTACCGG
GTTGGACTCAAGACGATAGTTACCGGATAAGGCGCAGCGGTCGGGCTGAACGGGGGGTTCGTGCACACAG
CCCAGCTTGGAGCGAACGACCTACACCGAACTGAGATACCTACAGCGTGAGCTATGAGAAAGCGCCACGC
TTCCCGAAGGGAGAAAGGCGGACAGGTATCCGGTAAGCGGCAGGGTCGGAACAGGAGAGCGCACGAGGGA
GCTTCCAGGGGTAAACGCCTGGTATCTTTATAGTCCTGTCGGGTTTCGCCACCTCTGACTTGAGCATCGA
TTTTTGTGATGCTCGTCAGGGGGGCGGAGCCTATGGAAAAACGCCAGCAACGCAGAAAGGCCCACCCGAA
GGTGAGCCAGGTGATTACATTTGGGCCCTCATCAGAGGTTTTCACCGTCATCACCGAAACGCGCGAGGCA
GCTGCGGTAAAGCTCATCAGCGTGGTCGTGAAGCGATTCACAGATGTCTGCCTGTTCATCCGCGTCCAGC
TCGTTGAGTTTCTCCAGAAGCGTTAATGTCTGGCTTCTGATAAAGCGGGCCATGTTAAGGGCGGTTTTTT
CCTGTTTGGTCACTTACCAATGCTTAATCAGTGAGGCACCTATCTCAGCGATCTGTCTATTTCGTTCATC
CATAGTTGCCTGACTCCCCGTCGTGTAGATAACTACGATGCGGGAGGGCTTACCATCTGGCCCCAGTGCT
GCAATGATACCGCGAGACCCACGCTCACCGGCTCCAGATTTATCAGCAATAAACCAGCCAGCCGGGAGGG
CCGAGCGCAGAAGTGATCCTGCAACTTTATCCGCCTCCATCCAGTCTATTAATTGTTGCCGGGAAGCTAG
AGTAAGTAGTTCGCCAGTTAATAGTTTGCGCAACGTTGTTGCCATTGCTACAGGCATCGTGGTGTCACGC
TCGTCGTTTGGTATGGCTTCATTCAGCTCCGGTTCCCAACGATCAAGGCGAGTTACATGATCCCCCATGT
TGTGCAAAAAAGCGGTTAGCTCCTTCGGTCCTCCGATCGTTGCCAGAAGTAAGTTGGCCGCAGTGTTATC
ACTCATGGTTATGGCAGCACTGCATAATTCTCTTACTGTCATGCCATCCGTGAGATGCTTTTCTGTGACT
GGTGAGTACTCAACCAAGTCATTCTGAGAATAGTGTATGCGGCGACCGAGTTGCTCTTGCCCGGCGTCAA
TACGGGATAATACCGCGCCACATAGCAGAACTTTAAAAGTGCTCATCATTGGAAAACGTTCTTCGGGGCG
TAAACTCTCAAGGATCTTACCGCTGTTGAGATCCAGTTCGATGTAACCCACTCGTGCACCCAACTGATCT
TCAGCATCTTTTACTTTCACCAGCGTTTCTGGGTGAGCAAAAACAGGAAGGCAAAATGCCGCAAAAAAGG
GAATAAGGGCGACACGGAAATGTTGAATACTCATTTTAGCTTCCTTAGCTCCTGAAAATCTCGATAACTC
AAAAAATACGCCCGGTAGTGATCTTATTTCATTATGGTGAAAGTTGGAACCTCTTACGTGCCGATCAAGT
CAAAAGCCTCCGGTCGGAGGCTTTTGACTTTCTGCTATGGAGGTCAGGTATGATTTAAATGGTCAGTTAG
A
