LOCUS       Exported 6301 bp ds-DNA circular SYN 13-MAY-2021
DEFINITION  Yeast Expression plasmid for SARS-CoV-2 nsp4.
ACCESSION   .
VERSION     .
KEYWORDS    pGBW-m4046300
SOURCE      synthetic DNA construct
  ORGANISM  synthetic DNA construct
REFERENCE   1 (bases 1 to 6301)
  TITLE     SARS-CoV-2 protein Yeast expression constructs, tagged, for protein
            expression and/or purification
REFERENCE   2 (bases 1 to 6301)
  AUTHORS   .
  TITLE     Direct Submission
  JOURNAL   Exported May 13, 2021 from SnapGene Server 1.1.58
            http://www.snapgene.com
FEATURES             Location/Qualifiers
     source          1..6301
                     /organism="synthetic DNA construct"
                     /mol_type="other DNA"
     promoter        10..417
                     /gene="S. cerevisiae TEF1"
                     /label=TEF1 promoter
                     /note="promoter for EF-1-alpha"
     CDS             1928..1945
                     /codon_start=1
                     /product="thrombin recognition and cleavage site"
                     /label=thrombin site
                     /translation="LVPRGS"
     CDS             1946..2011
                     /codon_start=1
                     /product="three tandem FLAG(R) epitope tags, followed by an
                     enterokinase cleavage site"
                     /label=3xFLAG
                     /translation="DYKDHDGDYKDHDIDYKDDDDK"
     primer_bind     complement(2056..2074)
                     /label=CYC1
                     /note="CYC1 transcription termination signal, reverse
                     primer"
     CDS             2425..3228
                     /codon_start=1
                     /gene="S. cerevisiae URA3"
                     /product="orotidine-5'-phosphate decarboxylase, required
                     for uracil biosynthesis"
                     /label=URA3
                     /note="yeast auxotrophic marker, counterselectable with
                     5-fluoroorotic acid (5-FOA)"
                     /translation="MSKATYKERAATHPSPVAAKLFNIMHEKQTNLCASLDVRTTKELL
                     ELVEALGPKICLLKTHVDILTDFSMEGTVKPLKALSAKYNFLLFEDRKFADIGNTVKLQ
                     YSAGVYRIAEWADITNAHGVVGPGIVSGLKQAAEEVTKEPRGLLMLAELSCKGSLSTGE
                     YTKGTVDIAKSDKDFVIGFIAQRDMGGRDEGYDWLIMTPGVGLDDKGDALGQQYRTVDD
                     VVSTGSDIIIVGRGLFAKGRDAKVEGERYRKAGWEAYLRRCGQQN"
     terminator      4371..4400
                     /label=T3Te terminator
                     /note="phage T3 early transcription terminator"
     rep_origin      4422..5009
                     /direction=RIGHT
                     /label=ori
                     /note="high-copy-number ColE1/pMB1/pBR322/pUC origin of
                     replication"
     terminator      5021..5048
                     /label=T7Te terminator
                     /note="phage T7 early transcription terminator"
     CDS             complement(5072..5263)
                     /codon_start=1
                     /gene="rop"
                     /product="Rop protein, which maintains plasmids at low copy
                     number"
                     /label=rop
                     /translation="MTKQEKTALNMARFIRSQTLTLLEKLNELDADEQADICESLHDHA
                     DELYRSCLARFGDDGENL"
     CDS             complement(5264..6124)
                     /codon_start=1
                     /gene="bla"
                     /product="beta-lactamase"
                     /label=AmpR
                     /note="confers resistance to ampicillin, carbenicillin, and
                     related antibiotics"
                     /translation="MSIQHFRVALIPFFAAFCLPVFAHPETLVKVKDAEDQLGARVGYI
                     ELDLNSGKILESLRPEERFPMMSTFKVLLCGAVLSRIDAGQEQLGRRIHYSQNDLVEYS
                     PVTEKHLTDGMTVRELCSAAITMSDNTAANLLLATIGGPKELTAFLHNMGDHVTRLDRW
                     EPELNEAIPNDERDTTMPVAMATTLRKLLTGELLTLASRQQLIDWMEADKVAGSLLRSA
                     LPAGWFIADKSGAGERGSRGIIAALGPDGKPSRIVVIYTTGSQATMDERNRQIAEIGAS
                     LIKHW"
     primer_bind     5887..5906
                     /label=Amp-R
                     /note="Ampicillin resistance gene, reverse primer"
     promoter        complement(6125..6227)
                     /label=cat promoter
                     /note="promoter of the E. coli cat gene encoding
                     chloramphenicol acetyltransferase"
     terminator      6228..6259
                     /label=tonB terminator
                     /note="bidirectional E. coli tonB-P14 transcription
                     terminator"
ORIGIN
        1 gcggccgccc cacacaccat agcttcaaaa tgtttctact ccttttttac tcttccagat
       61 tttctcggac tccgcgcatc gccgtaccac ttcaaaacac ccaagcacag catactaaat
      121 ttcccctctt tcttcctcta gggtgtcgtt aattacccgt actaaaggtt tggaaaagaa
      181 aaaagagacc gcctcgtttc tttttcttcg tcgaaaaagg caataaaaat ttttatcacg
      241 tttctttttc ttgaaaattt ttttttttga tttttttctc tttcgatgac ctcccattga
      301 tatttaagtt aataaacggt cttcaatttc tcaagtttca gtttcatttt tcttgttcta
      361 ttacaacttt ttttacttct tgctcattag aaagaaagca tagcaatcta atctaagttt
      421 taattacaaa atgattgtta ataattggtt gaagcagtta attaaagtta cacttgtgtt
      481 cctttttgtt gctgctattt tctatttaat aacacctgtt catgtcatgt ctaaacatac
      541 tgacttttca agtgaaatca taggatacaa ggctattgat ggtggtgtca ctcgtgacat
      601 agcatctaca gatacttgtt ttgctaacaa acatgctgat tttgacacat ggtttagcca
      661 gcgtggtggt agttatacta atgacaaagc ttgcccattg attgctgcag tcataacaag
      721 agaagtgggt tttgtcgtgc ctggtttgcc tggcacgata ttacgcacaa ctaatggtga
      781 ctttttgcat ttcttaccta gagtttttag tgcagttggt aacatctgtt acacaccatc
      841 aaaacttata gagtacactg actttgcaac atcagcttgt gttttggctg ctgaatgtac
      901 aatttttaaa gatgcttctg gtaagccagt accatattgt tatgatacca atgtactaga
      961 aggttctgtt gcttatgaaa gtttacgccc tgacacacgt tatgtgctca tggatggctc
     1021 tattattcaa tttcctaaca cctaccttga aggttctgtt agagtggtaa caacttttga
     1081 ttctgagtac tgtaggcacg gcacttgtga aagatcagaa gctggtgttt gtgtatctac
     1141 tagtggtaga tgggtactta acaatgatta ttacagatct ttaccaggag ttttctgtgg
     1201 tgtagatgct gtaaatttac ttactaatat gtttacacca ctaattcaac ctattggtgc
     1261 tttggacata tcagcatcta tagtagctgg tggtattgta gctatcgtag taacatgcct
     1321 tgcctactat tttatgaggt ttagaagagc ttttggtgaa tacagtcatg tagttgcctt
     1381 taatacttta ctattcctta tgtcattcac tgtactctgt ttaacaccag tttactcatt
     1441 cttacctggt gtttattctg ttatttactt gtacttgaca ttttatctta ctaatgatgt
     1501 ttctttttta gcacatattc agtggatggt tatgttcaca cctttagtac ctttctggat
     1561 aacaattgct tatatcattt gtatttccac aaagcatttc tattggttct ttagtaatta
     1621 cctaaagaga cgtgtagtct ttaatggtgt ttcctttagt acttttgaag aagctgcgct
     1681 gtgcaccttt ttgttaaata aagaaatgta tctaaagttg cgtagtgatg tgctattacc
     1741 tcttacgcaa tataatagat acttagctct ttataataag tacaagtatt ttagtggagc
     1801 aatggataca actagctaca gagaagctgc ttgttgtcat ctcgcaaagg ctctcaatga
     1861 cttcagtaac tcaggttctg atgttcttta ccaaccacca caaacctcta tcacctcagc
     1921 tgttttgctc gtgccgagag gttctgatta taaagatcat gatggtgatt ataaagatca
     1981 tgatattgat tataaagatg atgatgataa ataaacaggc cccttttcct ttgtcgatat
     2041 catgtaatta gttatgtcac gcttacattc acgccctcct cccacatccg ctctaaccga
     2101 aaaggaagga gttagacaac ctgaagtcta ggtccctatt tatttttttt aatagttatg
     2161 ttagtattaa gaacgttatt tatatttcaa atttttcttt tttttctgta caaagcggcc
     2221 gccgaaccac tagtgcactg cagtacacgg tttccttgaa atttttttga ttcggtaatc
     2281 tccgaacaga aggaagaacg aaggaaggag cacagactta gattggtata tatacgcata
     2341 tgtagtgttg aagaaacatg aaattgccca gtattcttaa cccaactgca cagaacaaaa
     2401 acgtgcagga aacgaagata aatcatgtcg aaagctacat ataaggaacg tgctgctact
     2461 catcctagtc ctgttgctgc caagctattt aatatcatgc acgaaaagca aacaaacttg
     2521 tgtgcttcat tggatgttcg taccaccaag gaattactgg agttagttga agcattaggt
     2581 cccaaaattt gtttactaaa aacacatgtg gatatcttga ctgatttttc catggagggc
     2641 acagttaagc cgctaaaggc attatccgcc aagtacaatt ttttactctt cgaggacaga
     2701 aaatttgctg acattggtaa tacagtcaaa ttgcagtact ctgcgggtgt atacagaata
     2761 gcagaatggg cagacattac gaatgcacac ggtgtggtgg gcccaggtat tgttagcggt
     2821 ttgaagcagg cggcagaaga agtaacaaag gaacctagag gccttttgat gttagcagaa
     2881 ttgtcatgca agggctccct atctactgga gaatatacta agggtactgt tgacattgcg
     2941 aagagcgaca aagattttgt tatcggcttt attgctcaaa gagacatggg tggaagagat
     3001 gaaggttacg attggttgat tatgacaccc ggtgtgggtt tagatgacaa gggagatgca
     3061 ttgggtcaac agtatagaac cgtggatgat gtggtttcta caggatctga cattattatt
     3121 gttggaagag gactatttgc aaagggaagg gatgctaagg tagagggtga acgttacaga
     3181 aaagcaggct gggaagcata tttgagaaga tgcggccagc aaaactaaaa aactgtatta
     3241 taagtaaatg catgtatact aaactcacaa attagagctt caatttaatt atatcagtta
     3301 ttacccgagt aacgaagcat ctgtgcttca ttttgtagaa caaaaatgca acgcgagagc
     3361 gctaattttk caaacaaaga atctgagctg catttttaca gaacagaaat gcaacgcgaa
     3421 agcgctattt taccaacgaa gaatctgtgc ttcatttttg taaaacaaaa atgcaacgcg
     3481 agagcgctaa tttttcaaac aaagaatctg agctgcattt ttacagaaca gaaatgcaac
     3541 gcgagagcgc tattttacca acaaagaatc tatacttctt ttttgttcta caaaaatgca
     3601 tcccgagann nnnntttttc taacaaagca tcttagatta ctttttttct cctttgtgcg
     3661 ctctataatg cagtctcttg ataacttttt gcactgtagg tccgttaagg ttagaagaag
     3721 gctactttgg tgtctatttt ctcttccata aaaaaagcct gactccactt cccgcgttta
     3781 ctgattacta gcgaagctgc gggtgcattt tttcaagata aaggcatccc cgattatatt
     3841 ctataccgat gtggattgcg catactttgt gaacagaaag tgatagcgtt gatgattctt
     3901 cattggtcag aaaattatga acggtttctt ctattttgtc tctatatact acgtatagga
     3961 aatgtttaca ttttcgtatt gttttcgatt cactctatga atagttctta ctacaatttt
     4021 tttgtctaaa gagtaatact agagataaac ataaaaaatg tagaggtcga gtttagatgc
     4081 aagttcaagg agcgaaaggt ggatgggtag gttatatagg gatatagcac agagatatat
     4141 agcaaagaga tacttttgag caatgtttgt ggaagcggta ttcgcaatat tttagtagct
     4201 cgttacagtc cggtgcgttt ttggtttttt gaaagtgcgt catcagagcg cttttggttt
     4261 tcaaaagcgc tctgaagttc ctatactttc tagctagaga ataggaactt cccgagcggc
     4321 cgcgtgttac aagcttgact ccagcgtaac tggactgcaa tcaactcact ggctcacctt
     4381 cacgggtggg cctttcttcg gtagaaaatc aaaggatctt cttgagatcc tttttttctg
     4441 cgcgtaatct gctgcttgca aacaaaaaaa ccaccgctac cagcggtggt ttgtttgccg
     4501 gatcaagagc taccaactct ttttccgagg taactggctt cagcagagcg cagataccaa
     4561 atactgttct tctagtgtag ccgtagttag gccaccactt caagaactct gtagcaccgc
     4621 ctacatacct cgctctgcta atcctgttac cagtggctgc tgccagtggc gataagtcgt
     4681 gtcttaccgg gttggactca agacgatagt taccggataa ggcgcagcgg tcgggctgaa
     4741 cggggggttc gtgcacacag cccagcttgg agcgaacgac ctacaccgaa ctgagatacc
     4801 tacagcgtga gctatgagaa agcgccacgc ttcccgaagg gagaaaggcg gacaggtatc
     4861 cggtaagcgg cagggtcgga acaggagagc gcacgaggga gcttccaggg gtaaacgcct
     4921 ggtatcttta tagtcctgtc gggtttcgcc acctctgact tgagcatcga tttttgtgat
     4981 gctcgtcagg ggggcggagc ctatggaaaa acgccagcaa cgcagaaagg cccacccgaa
     5041 ggtgagccag gtgattacat ttgggccctc atcagaggtt ttcaccgtca tcaccgaaac
     5101 gcgcgaggca gctgcggtaa agctcatcag cgtggtcgtg aagcgattca cagatgtctg
     5161 cctgttcatc cgcgtccagc tcgttgagtt tctccagaag cgttaatgtc tggcttctga
     5221 taaagcgggc catgttaagg gcggtttttt cctgtttggt cacttaccaa tgcttaatca
     5281 gtgaggcacc tatctcagcg atctgtctat ttcgttcatc catagttgcc tgactccccg
     5341 tcgtgtagat aactacgatg cgggagggct taccatctgg ccccagtgct gcaatgatac
     5401 cgcgagaccc acgctcaccg gctccagatt tatcagcaat aaaccagcca gccgggaggg
     5461 ccgagcgcag aagtgatcct gcaactttat ccgcctccat ccagtctatt aattgttgcc
     5521 gggaagctag agtaagtagt tcgccagtta atagtttgcg caacgttgtt gccattgcta
     5581 caggcatcgt ggtgtcacgc tcgtcgtttg gtatggcttc attcagctcc ggttcccaac
     5641 gatcaaggcg agttacatga tcccccatgt tgtgcaaaaa agcggttagc tccttcggtc
     5701 ctccgatcgt tgccagaagt aagttggccg cagtgttatc actcatggtt atggcagcac
     5761 tgcataattc tcttactgtc atgccatccg tgagatgctt ttctgtgact ggtgagtact
     5821 caaccaagtc attctgagaa tagtgtatgc ggcgaccgag ttgctcttgc ccggcgtcaa
     5881 tacgggataa taccgcgcca catagcagaa ctttaaaagt gctcatcatt ggaaaacgtt
     5941 cttcggggcg taaactctca aggatcttac cgctgttgag atccagttcg atgtaaccca
     6001 ctcgtgcacc caactgatct tcagcatctt ttactttcac cagcgtttct gggtgagcaa
     6061 aaacaggaag gcaaaatgcc gcaaaaaagg gaataagggc gacacggaaa tgttgaatac
     6121 tcattttagc ttccttagct cctgaaaatc tcgataactc aaaaaatacg cccggtagtg
     6181 atcttatttc attatggtga aagttggaac ctcttacgtg ccgatcaagt caaaagcctc
     6241 cggtcggagg cttttgactt tctgctatgg aggtcaggta tgatttaaat ggtcagttag
     6301 a
//
